Addgene plasmid #102744: W250R EPHA3 pcDNA3.1
Purpose: Expression of EPHA3 in mammalian cells
Depositing lab: Jin Chen. Depositing organization: Vanderbilt University. Publication: Effects of cancer-associated EPHA3 mutations on lung cancer. Zhuang G, Song W, Amato K, Hwang Y, Lee K, Boothby M, Ye F, Guo Y, Shyr Y, Lin L, Carbone DP, Brantley-Sieders DM, Chen J. J Natl Cancer Inst. 2012 Aug 8;104(15):1182-97. doi: 10.1093/jnci/djs297. Epub 2012 Jul 24. PubMed 22829656.
Backbone
  Vector backbone: pcDNA3.1(+)/myc-His B
  Backbone manufacturer: Invitrogen
  Vector type: Mammalian Expression
Growth in bacteria
  Bacterial resistance: Ampicillin, 100 μg/mL
  Growth temperature: 37°C
  Growth strain: DH5alpha
  Copy number: High Copy
Gene/Insert
  Gene/Insert name: EPHA3 (alt names: MEK4; TYRO4)
  Species: H. sapiens (human)
  Mutation: W250R (TGG > AGG)
  Entrez Gene: EPHA3 (a.k.a. EK4, ETK, ETK1, HEK, HEK4, TYRO4)
  Promoter: CMV
  Tag / fusion protein: myc-6xhis (C terminal on backbone)
  Cloning method: Unknown
  Sequencing primers: 5′ CMV-F
Terms and licenses: Academic/Nonprofit Terms; Industry Terms: Not Available to Industry
Depositor comments: Please note last 10 amino acids in C-terminal are omitted in these constructs. These series of EPHA3 constructs carry missense mutations found in lung and colon cancer.
How to cite: W250R EPHA3 pcDNA3.1 was a gift from Jin Chen (Addgene plasmid # 102744 ; http://n2t.net/addgene:102744 ; RRID:Addgene_102744)
