[The description below was written by a language model from this plasmid's Addgene catalogue record and pLannotate feature annotations shown in this document.]
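Description:
W250R EPHA3 pcDNA3.1 is a mammalian expression plasmid built on the Invitrogen pcDNA3.1(+)/myc-His B backbone, carrying the human EPHA3 receptor tyrosine kinase with a W250R missense substitution (TGG to AGG). The sequenced construct is 8,539 nt. It is propagated in E. coli as a high-copy plasmid through a ColE1/pUC-type origin and selected with ampicillin via the β-lactamase gene. An f1 origin is also present, a standard backbone element that permits single-stranded DNA production. For mammalian cells, an SV40 early promoter drives the neomycin phosphotransferase gene, terminated by an SV40 polyadenylation signal, which would allow G418 selection of stable transfectants.

The EPHA3 open reading frame sits downstream of the CMV immediate-early enhancer and promoter and is followed by the bovine growth hormone polyadenylation signal. A T7 promoter lies between the CMV promoter and the insert, as is usual for this vector family. The catalogue entry lists a C-terminal myc-6xHis tag supplied by the backbone, although the automated feature table does not annotate the tag separately. The depositor notes that the last ten C-terminal amino acids of EPHA3 are omitted. Small annotated fragments, such as pieces of ble, lacI, bom and an HIV-1 LTR, appear to be short partial matches from the annotation software rather than functional parts.

The plasmid belongs to a series of EPHA3 constructs carrying missense mutations found in lung and colon cancer. It is intended for expressing the mutant receptor in mammalian cells, for example to study how cancer-associated mutations affect EPHA3, which normally binds ephrin-A ligands on neighbouring cells.
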