Features (pLannotate 1.2.2; 20 found; start..end, strand, type, name):
    125..454     +  promoter       SV40 promoter: SV40 enhancer and early promoter
    521..1312    +  CDS            neo: KKA2_KLEPN - Also known as kan, nptII. Experimental evidence at protein level: Swiss-Prot protein existence level 1. Resistance to kanamycin, neomycin, paromomycin, ribostamycin, butirosin and gentamicin B. From Klebsiella pneumoniae.
   1338..1496    +  CDS            ble (fragment): BLE_KLEPN - Experimental evidence at protein level: Swiss-Prot protein existence level 1. Binding protein with a strong affinity to the bleomycin family of antibiotics. Binds to CL990; an antimitotic-antibiotic compound. From Klebsiella pneumoniae.
   1491..1612    +  polyA_signal   SV40 poly(A) signal: SV40 polyadenylation signal
   1685..1701    -  protein_bind   lac operator: The lac repressor binds to the lac operator to inhibit transcription in E. coli. This inhibition can be relieved by adding lactose or isopropyl-β-D-thiogalactopyranoside (IPTG). lac repressor encoded by lacI
   1709..1739    -  promoter       lac promoter: promoter for the E. coli lac operon
   1754..1775    -  protein_bind   CAP binding site: CAP binding activates transcription in the presence of cAMP. E. coli catabolite activator protein
   1788..1880    -  CDS            lacI (fragment): lac repressor; lacI; The lac repressor binds to the lac operator to inhibit transcription in E. coli. This inhibition can be relieved by adding lactose or isopropyl-β-D-thiogalactopyranoside (IPTG).
   2063..2651    -  rep_origin     ori: high-copy-number ColE1/pMB1/pBR322/pUC origin of replication
   2822..3682    -  CDS            AmpR: β-lactamase; bla; confers resistance to ampicillin, carbenicillin, and related antibiotics
   3683..3787    -  promoter       AmpR promoter: bla
   3846..3898    -  misc_feature   bom (fragment): basis of mobility region from pBR322
   4053..4432    +  enhancer       CMV enhancer: human cytomegalovirus immediate early enhancer
   4433..4636    +  promoter       CMV promoter: human cytomegalovirus (CMV) immediate early promoter
   4632..4665    +  LTR            5' LTR (truncated) (fragment): truncated 5' long terminal repeat (LTR) from HIV-1
   4681..4699    +  promoter       T7 promoter: promoter for bacteriophage T7 RNA polymerase
   4930..7848    +  CDS            EPHA3: EPHA3_HUMAN - Also known as ETK, ETK1, HEK, TYRO4. Experimental evidence at protein level: Swiss-Prot protein existence level 1. Receptor tyrosine kinase which binds promiscuously membrane- bound ephrin family ligands residing on adjacent cells, leading to contact-dependent bidirectional signaling into neighboring cells. The signaling pathway downstream of the receptor is referred to as forward signaling while the signaling pathway downstream of the ephrin ligand is referred to as reverse signaling. Highly promiscuous for ephrin-A ligands it binds preferentially EFNA5. Upon activation by EFNA5
   7952..8176    +  polyA_signal   bGH poly(A) signal: bovine growth hormone polyadenylation signal
   8180..8201    +  promoter       SV40 promoter (fragment): SV40 enhancer and early promoter
   8222..111     +  rep_origin     f1 ori (across the origin) (sequence partly withheld): f1 bacteriophage origin of replication; arrow indicates direction of (+) strand synthesis
>Addgene plasmid #102744 | W250R EPHA3 pcDNA3.1 | addgene full sequence | sequence record 201994 | Addgene NGS Result
GAACAACACTCAACCCTATCTCGGTCTATTCTTTTGATTTATAAGGGATTTTGCCGATTTCGGCCTATTG
GTTAAAAAATGAGCTGATTTAACAAAAATTTAACGCGAATTAATTCTGTGGAATGTGTGTCAGTTAGGGT
GTGGAAAGTCCCCAGGCTCCCCAGCAGGCAGAAGTATGCAAAGCATGCATCTCAATTAGTCAGCAACCAG
GTGTGGAAAGTCCCCAGGCTCCCCAGCAGGCAGAAGTATGCAAAGCATGCATCTCAATTAGTCAGCAACC
ATAGTCCCGCCCCTAACTCCGCCCATCCCGCCCCTAACTCCGCCCAGTTCCGCCCATTCTCCGCCCCATG
GCTGACTAATTTTTTTTATTTATGCAGAGGCCGAGGCCGCCTCTGCCTCTGAGCTATTCCAGAAGTAGTG
AGGAGGCTTTTTTGGAGGCCTAGGCTTTTGCAAAAAGCTCCCGGGAGCTTGTATATCCATTTTCGGATCT
GATCAAGAGACAGGATGAGGATCGTTTCGCATGATTGAACAAGATGGATTGCACGCAGGTTCTCCGGCCG
CTTGGGTGGAGAGGCTATTCGGCTATGACTGGGCACAACAGACAATCGGCTGCTCTGATGCCGCCGTGTT
CCGGCTGTCAGCGCAGGGGCGCCCGGTTCTTTTTGTCAAGACCGACCTGTCCGGTGCCCTGAATGAACTG
CAGGACGAGGCAGCGCGGCTATCGTGGCTGGCCACGACGGGCGTTCCTTGCGCAGCTGTGCTCGACGTTG
TCACTGAAGCGGGAAGGGACTGGCTGCTATTGGGCGAAGTGCCGGGGCAGGATCTCCTGTCATCTCACCT
TGCTCCTGCCGAGAAAGTATCCATCATGGCTGATGCAATGCGGCGGCTGCATACGCTTGATCCGGCTACC
TGCCCATTCGACCACCAAGCGAAACATCGCATCGAGCGAGCACGTACTCGGATGGAAGCCGGTCTTGTCG
ATCAGGATGATCTGGACGAAGAGCATCAGGGGCTCGCGCCAGCCGAACTGTTCGCCAGGCTCAAGGCGCG
CATGCCCGACGGCGAGGATCTCGTCGTGACCCATGGCGATGCCTGCTTGCCGAATATCATGGTGGAAAAT
GGCCGCTTTTCTGGATTCATCGACTGTGGCCGGCTGGGTGTGGCGGACCGCTATCAGGACATAGCGTTGG
CTACCCGTGATATTGCTGAAGAGCTTGGCGGCGAATGGGCTGACCGCTTCCTCGTGCTTTACGGTATCGC
CGCTCCCGATTCGCAGCGCATCGCCTTCTATCGCCTTCTTGACGAGTTCTTCTGAGCGGGACTCTGGGGT
TCGCGAAATGACCGACCAAGCGACGCCCAACCTGCCATCACGAGATTTCGATTCCACCGCCGCCTTCTAT
GAAAGGTTGGGCTTCGGAATCGTTTTCCGGGACGCCGGCTGGATGATCCTCCAGCGCGGGGATCTCATGC
TGGAGTTCTTCGCCCACCCCAACTTGTTTATTGCAGCTTATAATGGTTACAAATAAAGCAATAGCATCAC
AAATTTCACAAATAAAGCATTTTTTTCACTGCATTCTAGTTGTGGTTTGTCCAAACTCATCAATGTATCT
TATCATGTCTGTATACCGTCGACCTCTAGCTAGAGCTTGGCGTAATCATGGTCATAGCTGTTTCCTGTGT
GAAATTGTTATCCGCTCACAATTCCACACAACATACGAGCCGGAAGCATAAAGTGTAAAGCCTGGGGTGC
CTAATGAGTGAGCTAACTCACATTAATTGCGTTGCGCTCACTGCCCGCTTTCCAGTCGGGAAACCTGTCG
TGCCAGCTGCATTAATGAATCGGCCAACGCGCGGGGAGAGGCGGTTTGCGTATTGGGCGCTCTTCCGCTT
CCTCGCTCACTGACTCGCTGCGCTCGGTCGTTCGGCTGCGGCGAGCGGTATCAGCTCACTCAAAGGCGGT
AATACGGTTATCCACAGAATCAGGGGATAACGCAGGAAAGAACATGTGAGCAAAAGGCCAGCAAAAGGCC
AGGAACCGTAAAAAGGCCGCGTTGCTGGCGTTTTTCCATAGGCTCCGCCCCCCTGACGAGCATCACAAAA
ATCGACGCTCAAGTCAGAGGTGGCGAAACCCGACAGGACTATAAAGATACCAGGCGTTTCCCCCTGGAAG
CTCCCTCGTGCGCTCTCCTGTTCCGACCCTGCCGCTTACCGGATACCTGTCCGCCTTTCTCCCTTCGGGA
AGCGTGGCGCTTTCTCATAGCTCACGCTGTAGGTATCTCAGTTCGGTGTAGGTCGTTCGCTCCAAGCTGG
GCTGTGTGCACGAACCCCCCGTTCAGCCCGACCGCTGCGCCTTATCCGGTAACTATCGTCTTGAGTCCAA
CCCGGTAAGACACGACTTATCGCCACTGGCAGCAGCCACTGGTAACAGGATTAGCAGAGCGAGGTATGTA
GGCGGTGCTACAGAGTTCTTGAAGTGGTGGCCTAACTACGGCTACACTAGAAGAACAGTATTTGGTATCT
GCGCTCTGCTGAAGCCAGTTACCTTCGGAAAAAGAGTTGGTAGCTCTTGATCCGGCAAACAAACCACCGC
TGGTAGCGGTGGTTTTTTTGTTTGCAAGCAGCAGATTACGCGCAGAAAAAAAGGATCTCAAGAAGATCCT
TTGATCTTTTCTACGGGGTCTGACGCTCAGTGGAACGAAAACTCACGTTAAGGGATTTTGGTCATGAGAT
TATCAAAAAGGATCTTCACCTAGATCCTTTTAAATTAAAAATGAAGTTTTAAATCAATCTAAAGTATATA
TGAGTAAACTTGGTCTGACAGTTACCAATGCTTAATCAGTGAGGCACCTATCTCAGCGATCTGTCTATTT
CGTTCATCCATAGTTGCCTGACTCCCCGTCGTGTAGATAACTACGATACGGGAGGGCTTACCATCTGGCC
CCAGTGCTGCAATGATACCGCGAGACCCACGCTCACCGGCTCCAGATTTATCAGCAATAAACCAGCCAGC
CGGAAGGGCCGAGCGCAGAAGTGGTCCTGCAACTTTATCCGCCTCCATCCAGTCTATTAATTGTTGCCGG
GAAGCTAGAGTAAGTAGTTCGCCAGTTAATAGTTTGCGCAACGTTGTTGCCATTGCTACAGGCATCGTGG
TGTCACGCTCGTCGTTTGGTATGGCTTCATTCAGCTCCGGTTCCCAACGATCAAGGCGAGTTACATGATC
CCCCATGTTGTGCAAAAAAGCGGTTAGCTCCTTCGGTCCTCCGATCGTTGTCAGAAGTAAGTTGGCCGCA
GTGTTATCACTCATGGTTATGGCAGCACTGCATAATTCTCTTACTGTCATGCCATCCGTAAGATGCTTTT
CTGTGACTGGTGAGTACTCAACCAAGTCATTCTGAGAATAGTGTATGCGGCGACCGAGTTGCTCTTGCCC
GGCGTCAATACGGGATAATACCGCGCCACATAGCAGAACTTTAAAAGTGCTCATCATTGGAAAACGTTCT
TCGGGGCGAAAACTCTCAAGGATCTTACCGCTGTTGAGATCCAGTTCGATGTAACCCACTCGTGCACCCA
ACTGATCTTCAGCATCTTTTACTTTCACCAGCGTTTCTGGGTGAGCAAAAACAGGAAGGCAAAATGCCGC
AAAAAAGGGAATAAGGGCGACACGGAAATGTTGAATACTCATACTCTTCCTTTTTCAATATTATTGAAGC
ATTTATCAGGGTTATTGTCTCATGAGCGGATACATATTTGAATGTATTTAGAAAAATAAACAAATAGGGG
TTCCGCGCACATTTCCCCGAAAAGTGCCACCTGACGTCGACGGATCGGGAGATCTCCCGATCCCCTATGG
TGCACTCTCAGTACAATCTGCTCTGATGCCGCATAGTTAAGCCAGTATCTGCTCCCTGCTTGTGTGTTGG
AGGTCGCTGAGTAGTGCGCGAGCAAAATTTAAGCTACAACAAGGCAAGGCTTGACCGACAATTGCATGAA
GAATCTGCTTAGGGTTAGGCGTTTTGCGCTGCTTCGCGATGTACGGGCCAGATATACGCGTTGACATTGA
TTATTGACTAGTTATTAATAGTAATCAATTACGGGGTCATTAGTTCATAGCCCATATATGGAGTTCCGCG
TTACATAACTTACGGTAAATGGCCCGCCTGGCTGACCGCCCAACGACCCCCGCCCATTGACGTCAATAAT
GACGTATGTTCCCATAGTAACGCCAATAGGGACTTTCCATTGACGTCAATGGGTGGAGTATTTACGGTAA
ACTGCCCACTTGGCAGTACATCAAGTGTATCATATGCCAAGTACGCCCCCTATTGACGTCAATGACGGTA
AATGGCCCGCCTGGCATTATGCCCAGTACATGACCTTATGGGACTTTCCTACTTGGCAGTACATCTACGT
ATTAGTCATCGCTATTACCATGGTGATGCGGTTTTGGCAGTACATCAATGGGCGTGGATAGCGGTTTGAC
TCACGGGGATTTCCAAGTCTCCACCCCATTGACGTCAATGGGAGTTTGTTTTGGCACCAAAATCAACGGG
ACTTTCCAAAATGTCGTAACAACTCCGCCCCATTGACGCAAATGGGCGGTAGGCGTGTACGGTGGGAGGT
CTATATAAGCAGAGCTCTCTGGCTAACTAGAGAACCCACTGCTTACTGGCTTATCGAAATTAATACGACT
CACTATAGGGAGACCCAAGCTGGCTAGTTAAGCTTGGTACCGAGCTCGGATCCACTAGTCCAGTGTGGTG
GAATTCGTCGAGCTCTAGCGAGGTGACAGCGTAGAACCAGGAGTGTCAAACTTGACATCAGCCTGCGAGC
GGAGCATGGTAACTTCTCCAGCAATCAGAGCGCTCCCCCTCACATCAGTGGCATGCTTCATGGAGATATG
CTCCTCTCACTGCCCTCTGCACCAGCAACATGGATTGTCAGCTCTCCATCCTCCTCCTTCTCAGCTGCTC
TGTTCTCGACAGCTTCGGGGAACTGATTCCGCAGCCTTCCAATGAAGTCAATCTACTGGATTCAAAAACA
ATTCAAGGGGAGCTGGGCTGGATCTCTTATCCATCACATGGGTGGGAAGAGATCAGTGGTGTGGATGAAC
ATTACACACCCATCAGGACTTACCAGGTGTGCAATGTCATGGACCACAGTCAAAACAATTGGCTGAGAAC
AAACTGGGTCCCCAGGAACTCAGCTCAGAAGATTTATGTGGAGCTCAAGTTCACTCTACGAGACTGCAAT
AGCATTCCATTGGTTTTAGGAACTTGCAAGGAGACATTCAACCTGTACTACATGGAGTCTGATGATGATC
ATGGGGTGAAATTTCGAGAGCATCAGTTTACAAAGATTGACACCATTGCAGCTGATGAAAGTTTCACTCA
AATGGATCTTGGGGACCGTATTCTGAAGCTCAACACTGAGATTAGAGAAGTAGGTCCTGTCAACAAGAAG
GGATTTTATTTGGCATTTCAAGATGTTGGTGCTTGTGTTGCCTTGGTGTCTGTGAGAGTATACTTCAAAA
AGTGCCCATTTACAGTGAAGAATCTGGCTATGTTTCCAGACACGGTACCCATGGACTCCCAGTCCCTGGT
GGAGGTTAGAGGGTCTTGTGTCAACAATTCTAAGGAGGAAGATCCTCCAAGGATGTACTGCAGTACAGAA
GGCGAAAGACTTGTACCCATTGGCAAGTGTTCCTGCAATGCTGGCTATGAAGAAAGAGGTTTTATGTGCC
AAGCTTGTCGACCAGGTTTCTACAAGGCATTGGATGGTAATATGAAGTGTGCTAAGTGCCCGCCTCACAG
TTCTACTCAGGAAGATGGTTCAATGAACTGCAGGTGTGAGAATAATTACTTCCGGGCAGACAAAGACCCT
CCATCCATGGCTTGTACCCGACCTCCATCTTCACCAAGAAATGTTATCTCTAATATAAACGAGACCTCAG
TTATCCTGGACTGGAGTTGGCCCCTGGACACAGGAGGCCGGAAAGATGTTACCTTCAACATCATATGTAA
AAAATGTGGGTGGAATATAAAACAGTGTGAGCCATGCAGCCCAAATGTCCGCTTCCTCCCTCGACAGTTT
GGACTCACCAACACCACGGTGACAGTGACAGACCTTCTGGCACATACTAACTACACCTTTGAGATTGATG
CCGTTAATGGGGTGTCAGAGCTGAGCTCCCCACCAAGACAGTTTGCTGCGGTCAGCATCACAACTAATCA
GGCTGCTCCATCACCTGTCCTGACGATTAAGAAAGATCGGACCTCCAGAAATAGCATCTCTTTGTCCTGG
CAAGAACCTGAACATCCTAATGGGATCATATTGGACTACGAGGTCAAATACTATGAAAAGCAGGAACAAG
AAACAAGTTATACCATTCTGAGGGCAAGAGGCACAAATGTTACCATCAGTAGCCTCAAGCCTGACACTAT
ATACGTATTCCAAATCCGAGCCCGAACAGCCGCTGGATATGGGACGAACAGCCGCAAGTTTGAGTTTGAA
ACTAGTCCAGACTCTTTCTCCATCTCTGGTGAAAGTAGCCAAGTGGTCATGATCGCCATTTCAGCGGCAG
TAGCAATTATTCTCCTCACTGTTGTCATCTATGTTTTGATTGGGAGGTTCTGTGGCTATAAGTCAAAACA
TGGGGCAGATGAAAAAAGACTTCATTTTGGCAATGGGCATTTAAAACTTCCAGGTCTCAGGACTTATGTT
GACCCACATACATATGAAGACCCTACCCAAGCTGTTCATGAGTTTGCCAAGGAATTGGATGCCACCAACA
TATCCATTGATAAAGTTGTTGGAGCAGGTGAATTTGGAGAGGTGTGCAGTGGTCGCTTAAAACTTCCTTC
AAAAAAAGAGATTTCAGTGGCCATTAAGACCCTGAAAGTTGGCTACACAGAAAAGCAGAGGAGAGACTTC
CTGGGAGAAGCAAGCATTATGGGACAGTTTGACCACCCCAATATCATTCGACTGGAAGGAGTTGTTACCA
AAAGTAAGCCAGTTATGATTGTCACAGAATACATGGAGAATGGTTCCTTGGATAGTTTCCTACGTAAACA
CGATGCCCAGTTTACTGTCATTCAGCTAGTGGGGATGCTTCGAGGGATAGCATCTGGCATGAAGTACCTG
TCAGACATGGGCTATGTTCACCGAGACCTCGCTGCTCGGAACATCTTGATCAACAGTAACTTGGTGTGTA
AGGTTTCTGATTTCGGACTTTCGCGTGTCCTGGAGGATGACCCAGAAGCTGCTTATACAACAAGAGGAGG
GAAGATCCCAATCAGGTGGACATCACCAGAAGCTATAGCCTACCGCAAGTTCACGTCAGCCAGCGATGTA
TGGAGTTATGGGATTGTTCTCTGGGAGGTGATGTCTTATGGAGAGAGACCATACTGGGAGATGTCCAATC
AGGATGTAATTAAAGCTGTAGATGAGGGCTATCGACTGCCACCCCCCATGGACTGCCCAGCTGCCTTGTA
TCAGCTGATGCTGGACTGCTGGCAGAAAGACAGGAACAACAGACCCAAGTTTGAGCAGATTGTTAGTATT
CTGGACAAGCTTATCCGGAATCCCGGCAGCCTGAAGATCATCACCAGTGCAGCCGCAAGGCCATCAAACC
TTCTTCTGGACCAAAGCAATGTGGATATCACTACCTTCCGCACAACAGGTGACTGGCTTAATGGTGTCTG
GACAGCACACTGCAAGGAAATCTTCACGGGTGTGGAGTACAGTTCTTGTGACACAATAGCCAAGATTTCC
ACAGATGACATGAAAAAGGTTGGTGTCACCGTGGTTGGGCCACAGAAGAAGATCATCAGTAGCATTAAAG
CTCTAGAGGGCCCGCGGTTCGAACAAAAACTCATCTCAGAAGAGGATCTGAATATGCATACCGGTCATCA
TCACCATCACCATTGAGTTTAAACCCGCTGATCAGCCTCGACTGTGCCTTCTAGTTGCCAGCCATCTGTT
GTTTGCCCCTCCCCCGTGCCTTCCTTGACCCTGGAAGGTGCCACTCCCACTGTCCTTTCCTAATAAAATG
AGGAAATTGCATCGCATTGTCTGAGTAGGTGTCATTCTATTCTGGGGGGTGGGGTGGGGCAGGACAGCAA
GGGGGAGGATTGGGAAGACAATAGCAGGCATGCTGGGGATGCGGTGGGCTCTATGGCTTCTGAGGCGGAA
AGAACCAGCTGGGGCTCTAGGGGGTATCCCC
[124 nt withheld, positions 8222-8345]
C
[91 nt withheld, positions 8347-8437]
A
[49 nt withheld, positions 8439-8487]
CCTTTGACGTTGGAGTCCACGTTCTTTAATAGTGGACTCTTGTTCCAAACTG
